Addgene plasmid #230733: AiP1902 - pAAV-AiE2561m-minBG-SYFP2-WPRE3-BGHpA
Purpose: AiE2561m is an enhancer sequence, designed to drive AAV-mediated transgene expression in specific populations of brain cells
Depositing lab: Allen Institute for Brain Science & Bosiljka Tasic. Depositing organization: Allen Institute. Publication: A suite of enhancer AAVs and transgenic mouse lines for genetic access to cortical cell types. Ben-Simon Y, Hooper M, Narayan S, Daigle TL, Dwivedi D, Way SW, Oster A, Stafford DA, Mich JK, Taormina MJ, Martinez RA, Opitz-Araya X, Roth JR, Alexander JR, Allen S, Amster A, Arbuckle J, Ayala A, Baker PM, Bakken TE, Barcelli T, Barta S, Bendrick J, Bertagnolli D, Bielstein C, Bishwakarma P, Bowlus J, Boyer G, Brouner K, Casian B, Casper T, Chakka AB, Chakrabarty R, Chance RK, Chavan S, Clark M, Colbert K, Collman F, Daniel S, Departee M, DiValentin P, Donadio N, Dotson N, Egdorf T, Fliss T, Gabitto M, Garcia J, Gary A, Gasperini M, Gloe J, Goldy J, Gore BB, Graybuck L, Greisman N, Haeseleer F, Halterman C, Haradon Z, Hastings SD, Helback O, Ho W, Hockemeyer D, Huang C, Huff S, Hunker A, Johansen N, Jones D, Juneau Z, Kalmbach B, Kannan M, Khem S, Kussick E, Kutsal R, Larsen R, Lee C, Lee AY, Leibly M, Lenz GH, Li S, Liang E, Lusk N, Madigan Z, Malloy J, Malone J, McCue R, Melchor J, Mollenkopf T, Moosman S, Morin E, Newman D, Ng L, Ngo K, Omstead V, Otto S, Oyama A, Pena N, Pham T, Phillips E, Pom CA, Potekhina L, Ransford S, Ray PL, Rette D, Reynoldson C, Rimorin C, Rocha D, Ruiz A, Sanchez REA, Sawyer L, Sedeno-Cortes A, Sevigny JP, Shapovalova N, Shepard N, Shulga L, Sigler AR, Siverts L, Soliman S, Somasundaram S, Staats B, Stewart K, Szelenyi E, Tieu M, Trader C, Tran A, van Velthoven CTJ, Walker M, Wang Y, Weed N, Wirthlin M, Wood T, Wynalda B, Yao Z, Zhou T, Ariza J, Dee N, Reding M, Ronellenfitch K, Mufti S, Sunkin SM, Smith KA, Esposito L, Waters J, Thyagarajan B, Yao S, Lein ES, Zeng H, Levi BP, Ngai J, Ting JT, Tasic B. Cell. 2025 May 16:S0092-8674(25)00513-6. doi: 10.1016/j.cell.2025.05.002. PubMed 40403729.
Backbone
  Vector backbone: pAAV2
  Vector type: AAV
Growth in bacteria
  Bacterial resistance: Ampicillin, 100 μg/mL
  Growth temperature: 37°C
  Growth strain: NEB Stable
  Copy number: High Copy
Gene/Insert
  Gene/Insert name: SYFP2
  Species: Synthetic
  Promoter: minBG
  Cloning method: Gibson Cloning
Terms and licenses: Academic/Nonprofit Terms; Industry Terms: Not Available to Industry
How to cite: AiP1902 - pAAV-AiE2561m-minBG-SYFP2-WPRE3-BGHpA was a gift from Allen Institute for Brain Science & Bosiljka Tasic (Addgene plasmid # 230733 ; http://n2t.net/addgene:230733 ; RRID:Addgene_230733)
