[The description below was written by a language model from this plasmid's Addgene catalogue record and pLannotate feature annotations shown in this document.]
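Description:
AiP1902 - pAAV-AiE2561m-minBG-SYFP2-WPRE3-BGHpA is a 4,873-nt AAV transfer plasmid built on a pAAV2 backbone, intended for packaging a reporter genome into recombinant adeno-associated virus for delivery to the brain. It is maintained in bacteria through a high-copy ColE1/pUC-type origin and selected with ampicillin via the β-lactamase gene and its own promoter. An f1 phage origin and small remnants of pBR322 bom and rop sequences are also present in the backbone. AAV2 inverted terminal repeats, which supply the signals for genome replication and encapsidation, flank the expression cassette. The automated annotation finds one full-length ITR downstream of the cassette, while the upstream repeat is detected only as short fragments, which is common for these structured repeats.

The payload is an enhancer-driven reporter. The AiE2561m enhancer sits upstream of a minimal beta-globin promoter (minBG), which has little activity alone, so expression depends largely on the enhancer's cell-type specificity. The enhancer and promoter are not annotated as such in the feature table. A hit to a mouse Slc23a1 fragment lies between the upstream ITR fragments and the reporter, where the enhancer would be expected. It probably reflects mouse genomic sequence within the enhancer rather than a functional coding region, though the record does not confirm this. The cassette expresses SYFP2, a rapidly maturing monomeric yellow fluorescent protein. It is followed by WPRE3, a shortened woodchuck hepatitis virus posttranscriptional element (annotated as two WPRE fragments) that boosts transcript expression, and then by the bovine growth hormone polyadenylation signal. The construct is used to label specific populations of brain cells by AAV-mediated expression. The record does not state which population AiE2561m targets.
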