Features (pLannotate 1.2.2; 15 found; start..end, strand, type, name):
    337..1053    +  CDS            SYFP2: SYFP2 is a basic (constitutively fluorescent) yellow fluorescent protein published in 2006, derived from Aequorea victoria. It is reported to be a very rapidly-maturing monomer with moderate acid sensitivity.
   1093..1250    +  misc_feature   WPRE (fragment): woodchuck hepatitis virus posttranscriptional regulatory element
   1256..1336    +  misc_feature   WPRE (fragment): woodchuck hepatitis virus posttranscriptional regulatory element
   1353..1464    +  polyA_signal   bGH poly(A) signal: bovine growth hormone polyadenylation signal
   1582..1722    +  repeat_region  AAV2 ITR: inverted terminal repeat of adeno-associated virus serotype 2 inverted
   1727..1778    -  misc_feature   bom (fragment): basis of mobility region from pBR322
   1797..2252    +  rep_origin     f1 ori (sequence partly withheld): f1 bacteriophage origin of replication; arrow indicates direction of (+) strand synthesis
   2253..2302    -  misc_feature   bom (fragment): basis of mobility region from pBR322
   2404..2439    -  CDS            rop (fragment): Rop protein, which maintains plasmids at low copy number; rop
   2534..2638    +  promoter       AmpR promoter: bla
   2639..3499    +  CDS            AmpR: β-lactamase; bla; confers resistance to ampicillin, carbenicillin, and related antibiotics
   3670..4258    +  rep_origin     ori: high-copy-number ColE1/pMB1/pBR322/pUC origin of replication
   4331..4358    +  repeat_region  AAV2 ITR (fragment): inverted terminal repeat of adeno-associated virus serotype 2 inverted
   4387..4414    +  repeat_region  AAV2 ITR (fragment): inverted terminal repeat of adeno-associated virus serotype 2 inverted
   4710..118     +  CDS            Slc23a1 (fragment) (across the origin): S23A1_MOUSE - Also known as Svct1, Yspl3. Experimental evidence at protein level: Swiss-Prot protein existence level 1. Sodium/ascorbate cotransporter. Mediates electrogenic uptake of vitamin C, with a stoichiometry of 2 Na(+) for each ascorbate (By similarity). From Mus musculus (Mouse).
>Addgene plasmid #230733 | AiP1902 - pAAV-AiE2561m-minBG-SYFP2-WPRE3-BGHpA | addgene full sequence | sequence record 466324 | Addgene NGS Result
CAGGGTGTGTTTGTTCATGGCAGTGTGTTCTCTCCATCTGTCTGCAGAAGAGATCTACGGTAACTGGAGT
ATGCCTCTCAACACCTCCCATATCTGGCATCCTCGTATCCGGGAGGTGGGTGAAGAGATTGGGTTTGAAG
GAAGGGCTGGGTGGGCAGGCCACTGCTAAGCTGTATGCAAGGAGGTGGCTGAGGAACTTACATATTGATA
ATGCCAGGTCAAAGTGACTATAGCTCGGAGCTCGGGCTGGGCATAAAAGTCAGGGCAGAGCCATCTATTG
CTTACATTTGCTTCTGGGATCCAGATCTTTCGAAGCTAGCGCTACCGGTCGCCACCATGGTGAGCAAGGG
CGAGGAGCTGTTCACCGGGGTGGTGCCCATCCTGGTCGAGCTGGACGGCGACGTAAACGGCCACAAGTTC
AGCGTGTCCGGCGAGGGCGAGGGCGATGCCACCTACGGCAAGCTGACCCTGAAGCTGATCTGCACCACCG
GCAAGCTGCCCGTGCCCTGGCCCACCCTCGTGACCACCCTGGGCTACGGCGTGCAGTGCTTCGCCCGCTA
CCCCGACCACATGAAGCAGCACGACTTCTTCAAGTCCGCCATGCCCGAAGGCTACGTCCAGGAGCGCACC
ATCTTCTTCAAGGACGACGGCAACTACAAGACCCGCGCCGAGGTGAAGTTCGAGGGCGACACCCTGGTGA
ACCGCATCGAGCTGAAGGGCATCGACTTCAAGGAGGACGGCAACATCCTGGGGCACAAGCTGGAGTACAA
CTACAACAGCCACAACGTCTATATCACCGCCGACAAGCAGAAGAACGGCATCAAGGCCAACTTCAAGATC
CGCCACAACATCGAGGACGGCGGCGTGCAGCTCGCCGACCACTACCAGCAGAACACCCCCATCGGCGACG
GCCCCGTGCTGCTGCCCGACAACCACTACCTGAGCTACCAGTCCAAGCTGAGCAAAGACCCCAACGAGAA
GCGCGATCACATGGTCCTGCTGGAGTTCGTGACCGCCGCCGGGATCACTCTCGGCATGGACGAGCTGTAC
AAGTAAGTCGACGGCGCGCCGCGGCCGCGAATTCGATATCATAATCAACCTCTGGATTACAAAATTTGTG
AAAGATTGACTGGTATTCTTAACTATGTTGCTCCTTTTACGCTATGTGGATACGCTGCTTTAATGCCTTT
GTATCATGCTATTGCTTCCCGTATGGCTTTCATTTTCTCCTCCTTGTATAAATCCTGGTTAGTTCTTGCC
ACGGCGGAACTCATCGCCGCCTGCCTTGCCCGCTGCTGGACAGGGGCTCGGCTGTTGGGCACTGACAATT
CCGTGGCTCGAGAGATCTTCGACTGTGCCTTCTAGTTGCCAGCCATCTGTTGTTTGCCCCTCCCCCGTGC
CTTCCTTGACCCTGGAAGGTGCCACTCCCACTGTCCTTTCCTAATAAAATGAGGAAATTGCATCGCATTG
TCTGAGTAGGTGTCATTCTATTCTGGGGGGTGGGGTGGGGCAGGACAGCAAGGGGGAGGATTGGGAAGAC
AATAGCAGGCATGAGATCTCACGTGCGGACCGAGCGGCCGCAGGAACCCCTAGTGATGGAGTTGGCCACT
CCCTCTCTGCGCGCTCGCTCGCTCACTGAGGCCGGGCGACCAAAGGTCGCCCGACGCCCGGGCTTTGCCC
GGGCGGCCTCAGTGAGCGAGCGAGCGCGCAGCTGCCTGCAGGGGCGCCTGATGCGGTATTTTCTCCTTAC
GCATCTGTGCGGTATTTCACACCGCATA
[95 nt withheld, positions 1779-1873]
T
[46 nt withheld, positions 1875-1920]
C
[141 nt withheld, positions 1922-2062]
CCTTTGACGTTGGAGTCCACGTTCTTT
[37 nt withheld, positions 2090-2126]
ACTCTATCTCGGGCTATTCTTTTGATTTATAAGGGATTTTGCCGATTTCGGTCTATTGGTTAAAAAATGA
GCTGATTTAACAAAAATTTAACGCGAATTTTAACAAAATATTAACGTTTACAATTTTATGGTGCACTCTC
AGTACAATCTGCTCTGATGCCGCATAGTTAAGCCAGCCCCGACACCCGCCAACACCCGCTGACGCGCCCT
GACGGGCTTGTCTGCTCCCGGCATCCGCTTACAGACAAGCTGTGACCGTCTCCGGGAGCTGCATGTGTCA
GAGGTTTTCACCGTCATCACCGAAACGCGCGAGACGAAAGGGCCTCGTGATACGCCTATTTTTATAGGTT
AATGTCATGATAATAATGGTTTCTTAGACGTCAGGTGGCACTTTTCGGGGAAATGTGCGCGGAACCCCTA
TTTGTTTATTTTTCTAAATACATTCAAATATGTATCCGCTCATGAGACAATAACCCTGATAAATGCTTCA
ATAATATTGAAAAAGGAAGAGTATGAGTATTCAACATTTCCGTGTCGCCCTTATTCCCTTTTTTGCGGCA
TTTTGCCTTCCTGTTTTTGCTCACCCAGAAACGCTGGTGAAAGTAAAAGATGCTGAAGATCAGTTGGGTG
CACGAGTGGGTTACATCGAACTGGATCTCAACAGCGGTAAGATCCTTGAGAGTTTTCGCCCCGAAGAACG
TTTTCCAATGATGAGCACTTTTAAAGTTCTGCTATGTGGCGCGGTATTATCCCGTATTGACGCCGGGCAA
GAGCAACTCGGTCGCCGCATACACTATTCTCAGAATGACTTGGTTGAGTACTCACCAGTCACAGAAAAGC
ATCTTACGGATGGCATGACAGTAAGAGAATTATGCAGTGCTGCCATAACCATGAGTGATAACACTGCGGC
CAACTTACTTCTGACAACGATCGGAGGACCGAAGGAGCTAACCGCTTTTTTGCACAACATGGGGGATCAT
GTAACTCGCCTTGATCGTTGGGAACCGGAGCTGAATGAAGCCATACCAAACGACGAGCGTGACACCACGA
TGCCTGTAGCAATGGCAACAACGTTGCGCAAACTATTAACTGGCGAACTACTTACTCTAGCTTCCCGGCA
ACAATTAATAGACTGGATGGAGGCGGATAAAGTTGCAGGACCACTTCTGCGCTCGGCCCTTCCGGCTGGC
TGGTTTATTGCTGATAAATCTGGAGCCGGTGAGCGTGGGTCTCGCGGTATCATTGCAGCACTGGGGCCAG
ATGGTAAGCCCTCCCGTATCGTAGTTATCTACACGACGGGGAGTCAGGCAACTATGGATGAACGAAATAG
ACAGATCGCTGAGATAGGTGCCTCACTGATTAAGCATTGGTAACTGTCAGACCAAGTTTACTCATATATA
CTTTAGATTGATTTAAAACTTCATTTTTAATTTAAAAGGATCTAGGTGAAGATCCTTTTTGATAATCTCA
TGACCAAAATCCCTTAACGTGAGTTTTCGTTCCACTGAGCGTCAGACCCCGTAGAAAAGATCAAAGGATC
TTCTTGAGATCCTTTTTTTCTGCGCGTAATCTGCTGCTTGCAAACAAAAAAACCACCGCTACCAGCGGTG
GTTTGTTTGCCGGATCAAGAGCTACCAACTCTTTTTCCGAAGGTAACTGGCTTCAGCAGAGCGCAGATAC
CAAATACTGTTCTTCTAGTGTAGCCGTAGTTAGGCCACCACTTCAAGAACTCTGTAGCACCGCCTACATA
CCTCGCTCTGCTAATCCTGTTACCAGTGGCTGCTGCCAGTGGCGATAAGTCGTGTCTTACCGGGTTGGAC
TCAAGACGATAGTTACCGGATAAGGCGCAGCGGTCGGGCTGAACGGGGGGTTCGTGCACACAGCCCAGCT
TGGAGCGAACGACCTACACCGAACTGAGATACCTACAGCGTGAGCTATGAGAAAGCGCCACGCTTCCCGA
AGGGAGAAAGGCGGACAGGTATCCGGTAAGCGGCAGGGTCGGAACAGGAGAGCGCACGAGGGAGCTTCCA
GGGGGAAACGCCTGGTATCTTTATAGTCCTGTCGGGTTTCGCCACCTCTGACTTGAGCGTCGATTTTTGT
GATGCTCGTCAGGGGGGCGGAGCCTATGGAAAAACGCCAGCAACGCGGCCTTTTTACGGTTCCTGGCCTT
TTGCTGGCCTTTTGCTCACATGTCCTGCAGGCAGCTGCGCGCTCGCTCGCTCACTGAGGCCGCCCGGGCG
TCGGGCGACCTTTGGTCGCCCGGCCTCAGTGAGCGAGCGAGCGCGCAGAGAGGGAGTGGCCAACTCCATC
ACTAGGGGTTCCTGCGGCCGCAACAAGTCTGTTGGGTTCAGTGGTGGTAGCTGGGAACAATCGCAGGCAG
CCCTCAGATTCAGAAATGGAGCAGTCTGCTTTGGAGCACATGTCTCTTCTTGGCACTGAGGTGGGGGAGC
TGAAGGCAAGATGCAGGGTTTGAACTGGAGGATCCCTGAAAATGTGGGGGCGGGACTCCATGTGGGGTCT
TAGGGACTTCCCTTTATCCCTTTTCCTCAACCCACTCCACCACTGCTATGTGCCCCGCCTTCCAGGCTGC
CGTTGTTCCAGGCCAGTGCCTTTGCCTTTCTGGTTCCAGCCAAGTCAATCCTGGCCTTGGAGAGGTGGAA
GTGTCCTTCAGAAGGTGGGTTCAGTTTGCCCATCTGCACTGGTGGAGAGGTCGTGAAGGTCTGGGCAGCT
TCCCAGAGTCTAGGCAC
